Addgene plasmid #44486: pCFJ1272
Depositing lab: Erik Jorgensen. Depositing organization: University of Utah. Publication: Random and targeted transgene insertion in Caenorhabditis elegans using a modified Mos1 transposon. Frokjaer-Jensen C, Davis MW, Sarov M, Taylor J, Flibotte S, LaBella M, Pozniakovsky A, Moerman DG, Jorgensen EM. Nat Methods. 2014 May;11(5):529-34. doi: 10.1038/nmeth.2889. Epub 2014 Mar 16. PubMed 24820376.
Backbone
  Vector backbone: pDESTR4-R3
  Backbone manufacturer: Invitrogen
  Backbone size w/o insert (bp): 2305
  Vector type: Multiple cloning site vector
Growth in bacteria
  Bacterial resistance: Ampicillin, 100 μg/mL
  Growth temperature: 37°C
  Growth strain: Top10
  Copy number: High Copy
Gene/Insert
  Gene/Insert name: Minimal Mos1, MCS
  Species: D. melanogaster (fly), C. elegans (nematode)
  Insert size (bp): 871
  Cloning method: Restriction Enzyme; 5′ cloning site NA (unknown if destroyed); 3′ cloning site NA (unknown if destroyed)
  Sequencing primers: 5′ M13rev; 3′ M13-fwd20
Terms and licenses: Academic/Nonprofit Terms; Industry Terms: Not Available to Industry
How to cite: pCFJ1272 was a gift from Erik Jorgensen (Addgene plasmid # 44486 ; http://n2t.net/addgene:44486 ; RRID:Addgene_44486)
