[The description below was written by a language model from this plasmid's Addgene catalogue record and the feature table of its GenBank file.]
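Description:
pCFJ1272 is a small (about 3.2 kb) high-copy bacterial cloning plasmid built on the Invitrogen Gateway pDESTR4-R3 backbone and catalogued as a multiple cloning site vector. It is propagated in E. coli through a ColE1/pUC-type origin of replication and selected with ampicillin via the bla (beta-lactamase) gene under its native AmpR promoter. No eukaryotic selection marker, reporter or promoter is annotated, so as supplied it is an empty recipient vector rather than an expression construct.

The recorded insert (871 bp) is a "minimal Mos1" element combined with an MCS, with fly and nematode listed as source species. Mos1 is a mariner-family transposon, and the associated publication describes using a modified Mos1 transposon for random and targeted transgene insertion in Caenorhabditis elegans. The likely design is therefore that a transgene cloned into the polylinker becomes cargo of a pared-down transposon that can be mobilised into the worm genome when transposase is supplied from another source. The record itself does not spell out this arrangement.

The feature table annotates a pBluescript-derived polylinker of roughly 100 bp, flanked directly by attB4 and attB3 sites. These are the recombination scars expected from a Gateway reaction in an R4-R3 destination vector. M13 reverse and forward primer sites lie just outside them for sequencing inserts, and SK and KS primer sites lie within the polylinker. The Mos1 transposon ends are not annotated in the feature table, so their exact positions relative to the MCS cannot be stated from this record. The short "Factor Xa site" annotation is probably an incidental sequence match rather than a functional element.
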