LOCUS       Exported 3173 bp ds-DNA circular SYN 12-MAY-2021
DEFINITION  synthetic circular DNA
ACCESSION   .
VERSION     .
KEYWORDS    pCFJ1272
SOURCE      synthetic DNA construct
  ORGANISM  synthetic DNA construct
REFERENCE   1 (bases 1 to 3173)
  TITLE     Erik Jorgensen's plasmids
  JOURNAL   Unpublished
REFERENCE   2 (bases 1 to 3173)
  AUTHORS   .
  TITLE     Direct Submission
  JOURNAL   Exported May 12, 2021 from SnapGene Server 1.1.58
            http://www.snapgene.com
FEATURES             Location/Qualifiers
     source          1..3173
                     /organism="synthetic DNA construct"
                     /mol_type="other DNA"
     primer_bind     283..299
                     /label=M13 rev
                     /note="common sequencing primer, one of multiple similar
                     variants"
     primer_bind     283..299
                     /label=M13 Reverse
                     /note="In lacZ gene. Also called M13-rev"
     protein_bind    319..339
                     /gene="mutant version of attB"
                     /label=attB4
                     /bound_moiety="BP Clonase(TM)"
                     /note="core recombination site for the Gateway(R) BP
                     reaction"
     misc_feature    339..446
                     /label=MCS
                     /note="pBluescript multiple cloning site"
     primer_bind     363..379
                     /label=SK primer
                     /note="common sequencing primer, one of multiple similar
                     variants"
     primer_bind     363..379
                     /label=pBluescriptSK
                     /note="For pBluescript vector"
     primer_bind     complement(413..429)
                     /label=KS primer
                     /note="common sequencing primer, one of multiple similar
                     variants"
     primer_bind     complement(414..430)
                     /label=pBluescriptKS
                     /note="For pBluescript vector"
     protein_bind    complement(446..466)
                     /gene="mutant version of attB"
                     /label=attB3
                     /bound_moiety="BP Clonase(TM)"
                     /note="core recombination site for the Gateway(R) BP
                     reaction"
     primer_bind     complement(474..491)
                     /label=M13 Forward
                     /note="In lacZ gene. Also called M13-F20 or M13 (-21)
                     Forward"
     primer_bind     complement(474..490)
                     /label=M13 fwd
                     /note="common sequencing primer, one of multiple similar
                     variants"
     CDS             complement(496..507)
                     /codon_start=1
                     /product="Factor Xa recognition and cleavage site"
                     /label=Factor Xa site
                     /translation="IEGR"
     primer_bind     complement(1058..1077)
                     /label=pRS-marker
                     /note="pRS vectors, use to sequence yeast selectable
                     marker"
     primer_bind     1177..1199
                     /label=pGEX 3'
                     /note="pGEX vectors, reverse primer"
     primer_bind     complement(1237..1255)
                     /label=pBRforEco
                     /note="pBR322 vectors, upsteam of EcoRI site, forward
                     primer"
     promoter        1323..1427
                     /gene="bla"
                     /label=AmpR promoter
     CDS             1428..2288
                     /codon_start=1
                     /gene="bla"
                     /product="beta-lactamase"
                     /label=AmpR
                     /note="confers resistance to ampicillin, carbenicillin, and
                     related antibiotics"
                     /translation="MSIQHFRVALIPFFAAFCLPVFAHPETLVKVKDAEDQLGARVGYI
                     ELDLNSGKILESFRPEERFPMMSTFKVLLCGAVLSRIDAGQEQLGRRIHYSQNDLVEYS
                     PVTEKHLTDGMTVRELCSAAITMSDNTAANLLLTTIGGPKELTAFLHNMGDHVTRLDRW
                     EPELNEAIPNDERDTTMPVAMATTLRKLLTGELLTLASRQQLIDWMEADKVAGPLLRSA
                     LPAGWFIADKSGAGERGSRGIIAALGPDGKPSRIVVIYTTGSQATMDERNRQIAEIGAS
                     LIKHW"
     primer_bind     complement(1646..1665)
                     /label=Amp-R
                     /note="Ampicillin resistance gene, reverse primer"
     rep_origin      2459..3047
                     /direction=RIGHT
                     /label=ori
                     /note="high-copy-number ColE1/pMB1/pBR322/pUC origin of
                     replication"
     primer_bind     2948..2967
                     /label=pBR322ori-F
                     /note="pBR322 origin, forward primer"
ORIGIN
        1 gcaccgtacg tctcgaggaa ttctatcagg tgtacaagta tgaaatgtcg tttcgaacat
       61 atagatgtct cgcaaacgta aatatttatc gattgtcata aaactttgac cttgtgaagt
      121 gtcaaccttg actgtcgaac caccatagtt tggcgcgaat tgagcgtcat aattgtttac
      181 tctcagtgca gtcaacatgt cgagtttcgt gccgaataaa gagcaaacgc ggacagtatt
      241 aattttctgt tttcatttga agaaaacagc tgcggccgga tccaggaaac agctatgacc
      301 atgattacgc caagctatca actttgtata gaaaagttga gctccaccgc ggtggcggcc
      361 gctctagaac tagtggatcc cccgggctgc aggaattcga tatcaagctt atcgataccg
      421 tcgacctcga gggggggccc ggtaccaact ttattataca tagttgataa ttcactggcc
      481 gtcgttttac atggcacgcc cttctattac agggtttctg ataacaaagg gtgccggatc
      541 tgcggcttac tcaccagacc tggccccatc cgattaccac ctattcgctt cgatgggaca
      601 cgcactcgct gagcagcgct tcgattctta cgaaagtgtg aaaaaatggc tcgatgaatg
      661 gttcgccgca aaagacgatg agttctactg gcgtggaatc cacaaattgc ccgagagatg
      721 ggaaaaatgt gtagctagcg acggcaaata ctttgaataa atgatttttt ctttttccac
      781 aaaatttaac gtgttttttg atttaaaaaa aacgacattt catacttgta cacctgatat
      841 ctagatacct aggtgagctc tggtaccccc ctggcgttac ccaacttaat cgccttgcag
      901 cacatccccc tttcgccagc tggcgtaata gcgaagaggc ccgcaccgat cgcccttccc
      961 aacagttgcg cagcctgaat ggcgaatggc gcctgatgcg gtattttctc cttacgcatc
     1021 tgtgcggtat ttcacaccgc atatggtgca ctctcagtac aatctgctct gatgccgcat
     1081 agttaagcca gccccgacac ccgccaacac ccgctgacgc gccctgacgg gcttgtctgc
     1141 tcccggcatc cgcttacaga caagctgtga ccgtctccgg gagctgcatg tgtcagaggt
     1201 tttcaccgtc atcaccgaaa cgcgcgagac gaaagggcct cgtgatacgc ctatttttat
     1261 aggttaatgt catgataata atggtttctt agacgtcagg tggcactttt cggggaaatg
     1321 tgcgcggaac ccctatttgt ttatttttct aaatacattc aaatatgtat ccgctcatga
     1381 gacaataacc ctgataaatg cttcaataat attgaaaaag gaagagtatg agtattcaac
     1441 atttccgtgt cgcccttatt cccttttttg cggcattttg ccttcctgtt tttgctcacc
     1501 cagaaacgct ggtgaaagta aaagatgctg aagatcagtt gggtgcacga gtgggttaca
     1561 tcgaactgga tctcaacagc ggtaagatcc ttgagagttt tcgccccgaa gaacgttttc
     1621 caatgatgag cacttttaaa gttctgctat gtggcgcggt attatcccgt attgacgccg
     1681 ggcaagagca actcggtcgc cgcatacact attctcagaa tgacttggtt gagtactcac
     1741 cagtcacaga aaagcatctt acggatggca tgacagtaag agaattatgc agtgctgcca
     1801 taaccatgag tgataacact gcggccaact tacttctgac aacgatcgga ggaccgaagg
     1861 agctaaccgc ttttttgcac aacatggggg atcatgtaac tcgccttgat cgttgggaac
     1921 cggagctgaa tgaagccata ccaaacgacg agcgtgacac cacgatgcct gtagcaatgg
     1981 caacaacgtt gcgcaaacta ttaactggcg aactacttac tctagcttcc cggcaacaat
     2041 taatagactg gatggaggcg gataaagttg caggaccact tctgcgctcg gcccttccgg
     2101 ctggctggtt tattgctgat aaatctggag ccggtgagcg tgggtctcgc ggtatcattg
     2161 cagcactggg gccagatggt aagccctccc gtatcgtagt tatctacacg acggggagtc
     2221 aggcaactat ggatgaacga aatagacaga tcgctgagat aggtgcctca ctgattaagc
     2281 attggtaact gtcagaccaa gtttactcat atatacttta gattgattta aaacttcatt
     2341 tttaatttaa aaggatctag gtgaagatcc tttttgataa tctcatgacc aaaatccctt
     2401 aacgtgagtt ttcgttccac tgagcgtcag accccgtaga aaagatcaaa ggatcttctt
     2461 gagatccttt ttttctgcgc gtaatctgct gcttgcaaac aaaaaaacca ccgctaccag
     2521 cggtggtttg tttgccggat caagagctac caactctttt tccgaaggta actggcttca
     2581 gcagagcgca gataccaaat actgtccttc tagtgtagcc gtagttaggc caccacttca
     2641 agaactctgt agcaccgcct acatacctcg ctctgctaat cctgttacca gtggctgctg
     2701 ccagtggcga taagtcgtgt cttaccgggt tggactcaag acgatagtta ccggataagg
     2761 cgcagcggtc gggctgaacg gggggttcgt gcacacagcc cagcttggag cgaacgacct
     2821 acaccgaact gagataccta cagcgtgagc tatgagaaag cgccacgctt cccgaaggga
     2881 gaaaggcgga caggtatccg gtaagcggca gggtcggaac aggagagcgc acgagggagc
     2941 ttccaggggg aaacgcctgg tatctttata gtcctgtcgg gtttcgccac ctctgacttg
     3001 agcgtcgatt tttgtgatgc tcgtcagggg ggcggagcct atggaaaaac gccagcaacg
     3061 cggccttttt acggttcctg gtcttttgct ggccttttgc tcacatgttc tttcctgcgt
     3121 tatcccctga ttctgtggat aaccgtatta ccgcctttga gtgagctgat acc
//
