>Addgene plasmid #44486 | pCFJ1272 | addgene partial sequence | sequence record 63824 | M13rev
AAAGTTGAGCTCCACCGCGGTGGCGGCCGCTCTAGAACTAGTGGATCCCCCGGGCTGCAGGAATTCGATA
TCAAGCTTATCGATACCGTCGACCTCGAGGGGGGGCCCGGTACCAACTTTATTATACATAGTTGATAATT
CACTGGCCGTCGTTTTACATGGCACGCCCTTCTATTACAGGGTTTCTGATAACAAAGGGTGCCGGATCTG
CGGCTTACTCACCAGACCTGGCCCCATCCGATTACCACCTATTCGCTTCGATGGGACACGCACTCGCTGA
GCAGCGCTTCGATTCTTACGAAAGTGTGAAAAAATGGCTCGATGAATGGTTCGCCGCAAAAGACGATGAG
TTCTACTGGCGTGGAATCCACAAATTGCCCGAGAGATGGGAAAAATGTGTAGCTAGCGACGGCAAATACT
TTGAATAAATGATTTTTTCTTTTTCCACAAAATTTAACGTGTTTTTTGATTTAAAAAAAACGACATTTCA
TACTTGTACACCTGATATCTAGATACCTAGGTGAGCTCTGGTACCCCCCTGGCGTTACCCAACTTAATCG
CCTTGCAGCACATCCCCCTTTCGCCAGCTGGCGTAATAGCGAAGAGGCCCGCACCGATCGCCCTTCCCAA
CAGTTGCGCAGCCTGAATGGCGAATGGCGCCTGATGCGGTATTTTCTCCTTACGCATCTGTGCGG
